>Addgene plasmid #11111 | Rlf 328E-CAAX in pBabepuro | addgene partial sequence | sequence record 18063 | 11111 with pBABE3'
TGCTCTTCTTCTTCTTCTTCTTGCCGTCCTTGCTCATCTTGTTAACAATCCCGCGGCCATGGCGGCCGGG
AGCATGCTGTGTGATCACTAGTGTTGGCCGAGGTGTCCTTGCAGCGGGGGAGTCACTGGTCCCCGGTGGC
TCCACTTCACAGGATACACGGTGACTCTGAGCTTCAGTTAACGGCTGGAGGCCCTGGAGCCATTGCTGGA
TATCAGAGTTAGGTCGGAGGTCGTAGCCACGACATTCTTTCTGGAGGCGCAACAGCTCCGAAAGGATAGC
AAACTCCTTCCTCCGCTTGTCAAAATTGATGTAGCCATTCTCCAGCTCATCCTTGGAGGCCGCATCCAGC
ATCACGAGGTCCTTCAGGAAGGTTCCCAGGTAGGGAACCACACCCCCACCCCTGAAGCCAGACCTTGGGG
CCTTCTTGGAGTGTGGCTCCACAGGGGGCTGCGGCTTCACTTCCTGCGTGAGGAGCTCTCTGCTCTGGGA
ATAATTATCCTCCTCTGAGAAAATCTGGCACAGGCTGGAAAAGACTCGGAGGCTGTCCCTGGTTGTCTCC
CCCCAGGCTGCCCGAAGCCTGTGGATAGGGCTGGACTGCAGAGCGGACACAACAGCATACACTGAGGAGA
AGTTCCGAAGCAGGCGGCACTCCTCGGCCACACGGATTCACTTCTCTAGGAGCCGGGCCTCCTGT
