[The description below was written by a language model from this plasmid's Addgene catalogue record.]
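Description:
Rlf 328E-CAAX in pBabepuro is a retroviral mammalian expression plasmid built on the pBabe-puro backbone (about 5.1 kb without insert). It is propagated in E. coli under ampicillin selection, and transduced or transfected mammalian cells are selected with puromycin. pBabe-type vectors are Moloney murine leukemia virus-derived. The insert sits between the viral long terminal repeats along with a packaging signal, so the transcript can be packaged into retroviral particles in a suitable packaging cell line and stably integrated into target cells. In that general design the 5′ LTR drives the inserted gene and an internal promoter drives the puromycin resistance gene. No feature table is provided here, and the record itself does not state the promoters or origin of replication.

The payload is an approximately 1 kb insert derived from mouse Rlf (Entrez gene Rgl2, also known as Rab2l, Rgt2 or KE1.5), cloned into the EcoRI site at both ends, so its orientation cannot be inferred from the cloning sites alone. Rlf is a Ral guanine nucleotide exchange factor that acts downstream of Ras. A CAAX motif is a C-terminal prenylation signal commonly appended to such proteins to target them to membranes. The record is ambiguous about the variant: the name reads "328E-CAAX", whereas the mutation field reads "328E CAAX deletion". It does not define the 328E change or its functional consequence, so the exact configuration should be confirmed by sequencing. No epitope tags or reporters are listed. The associated publication concerns the requirement for RalA activation in Ras-induced tumorigenesis of human cells, which is consistent with using this construct for stable expression of an Rlf variant to probe RalGEF–Ral signalling.
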