Addgene plasmid #11111: Rlf 328E-CAAX in pBabepuro
Depositing lab: Christopher Counter. Depositing organization: Duke University. Publication: Activation of RalA is critical for Ras-induced tumorigenesis of human cells. Lim KH, Baines AT, Fiordalisi JJ, Shipitsin M, Feig LA, Cox AD, Der CJ, Counter CM. Cancer Cell. 2005 Jun . 7(6):533-45. 10.1016/j.ccr.2005.04.030 PubMed 15950903.
Backbone
  Vector backbone: pbabepuro
  Backbone size w/o insert (bp): 5100
  Vector type: Mammalian Expression, Retroviral
  Selectable markers: Puromycin
Growth in bacteria
  Bacterial resistance: Ampicillin, 100 μg/mL
  Growth temperature: 37°C
  Growth strain: DH5alpha
  Copy number: Unknown
Gene/Insert
  Gene/Insert name: Rlf
  Species: M. musculus (mouse)
  Insert size (bp): 1000
  Mutation: 328E CAAX deletion
  Entrez Gene: Rgl2 (a.k.a. KE1.5, Rab2l, Rgt2, Rlf)
  Cloning method: Restriction Enzyme; 5′ cloning site EcoR I (unknown if destroyed); 3′ cloning site EcoR I (unknown if destroyed)
  Sequencing primers: 5′ N/A
Terms and licenses: Academic/Nonprofit Terms; Industry Terms: Not Available to Industry
How to cite: Rlf 328E-CAAX in pBabepuro was a gift from Christopher Counter (Addgene plasmid # 11111)
